>Addgene plasmid #179356 | pLKO.1-PPP2R5C-2 | addgene full sequence | sequence record 354072 | Addgene NGS Result
TTGGGGTTGCGCCTTTTCCAAGGCAGCCCTGGGTTTGCGCAGGGACGCGGCTGCTCTGGGCGTGGTTCCG
GGAAACGCAGCGGCGCCGACCCTGGGTCTCGCACATTCTTCACGTCCGTTCGCAGCGTCACCCGGATCTT
CGCCGCTACCCTTGTGGGCCCCCCGGCGACGCTTCCTGCTCCGCCCCTAAGTCGGGAAGGTTCCTTGCGG
TTCGCGGCGTGCCGGACGTGACAAACGGAAGCCGCACGTCTCACTAGTACCCTCGCAGACGGACAGCGCC
AGGGAGCAATGGCAGCGCGCCGACCGCGATGGGCTGTGGCCAATAGCGGCTGCTCAGCAGGGCGCGCCGA
GAGCAGCGGCCGGGAAGGGGCGGTGCGGGAGGCGGGGTGTGGGGCGGTAGTGTGGGCCCTGTTCCTGCCC
GCGCGGTGTTCCGCATTCTGCAAGCCTCCGGAGCGCACGTCGGCAGTCGGCTCCCTCGTTGACCGAATCA
CCGACCTCTCTCCCCAGGGGGATCCACCGGAGCTTACCATGACCGAGTACAAGCCCACGGTGCGCCTCGC
CACCCGCGACGACGTCCCCAGGGCCGTACGCACCCTCGCCGCCGCGTTCGCCGACTACCCCGCCACGCGC
CACACCGTCGATCCGGACCGCCACATCGAGCGGGTCACCGAGCTGCAAGAACTCTTCCTCACGCGCGTCG
GGCTCGACATCGGCAAGGTGTGGGTCGCGGACGACGGCGCCGCGGTGGCGGTCTGGACCACGCCGGAGAG
CGTCGAAGCGGGGGCGGTGTTCGCCGAGATCGGCCCGCGCATGGCCGAGTTGAGCGGTTCCCGGCTGGCC
GCGCAGCAACAGATGGAAGGCCTCCTGGCGCCGCACCGGCCCAAGGAGCCCGCGTGGTTCCTGGCCACCG
TCGGCGTCTCGCCCGACCACCAGGGCAAGGGTCTGGGCAGCGCCGTCGTGCTCCCCGGAGTGGAGGCGGC
CGAGCGCGCCGGGGTGCCCGCCTTCCTGGAGACCTCCGCGCCCCGCAACCTCCCCTTCTACGAGCGGCTC
GGCTTCACCGTCACCGCCGACGTCGAGGTGCCCGAAGGACCGCGCACCTGGTGCATGACCCGCAAGCCCG
GTGCCTGACGCCCGCCCCACGACCCGCAGCGCCCGACCGAAAGGAGCGCACGACCCCATGCATCGGTACC
TTTAAGACCAATGACTTACAAGGCAGCTGTAGATCTTAGCCACTTTTTAAAAGAAAAGGGGGGACTGGAA
GGGCTAATTCACTCCCAACGAAGACAAGATCTGCTTTTTGCTTGTACTGGGTCTCTCTGGTTAGACCAGA
TCTGAGCCTGGGAGCTCTCTGGCTAACTAGGGAACCCACTGCTTAAGCCTCAATAAAGCTTGCCTTGAGT
GCTTCAAGTAGTGTGTGCCCGTCTGTTGTGTGACTCTGGTAACTAGAGATCCCTCAGACCCTTTTAGTCA
GTGTGGAAAATCTCTAGCAGTAGTAGTTCATGTCATCTTATTATTCAGTATTTATAACTTGCAAAGAAAT
GAATATCAGAGAGTGAGAGGAACTTGTTTATTGCAGCTTATAATGGTTACAAATAAAGCAATAGCATCAC
AAATTTCACAAATAAAGCATTTTTTTCACTGCATTCTAGTTGTGGTTTGTCCAAACTCATCAATGTATCT
TATCATGTCTGGCTCTAGCTATCCCGCCCCTAACTCCGCCCATCCCGCCCCTAACTCCGCCCAGTTCCGC
CCATTCTCCGCCCCATGGCTGACTAATTTTTTTTATTTATGCAGAGGCCGAGGCCGCCTCGGCCTCTGAG
CTATTCCAGAAGTAGTGAGGAGGCTTTTTTGGAGGCCTAGGGACGTACCCAATTCGCCCTATAGTGAGTC
GTATTACGCGCGCTCACTGGCCGTCGTTTTACAACGTCGTGACTGGGAAAACCCTGGCGTTACCCAACTT
AATCGCCTTGCAGCACATCCCCCTTTCGCCAGCTGGCGTAATAGCGAAGAGGCCCGCACCGATCGCCCTT
CCCAACAGTTGCGCAGCCTGAATGGCGAATGGG
[124 nt withheld, positions 2064-2187]
C
[91 nt withheld, positions 2189-2279]
A
[49 nt withheld, positions 2281-2329]
CCTTTGACGTTGGAGTCCACGTTCTTT
[37 nt withheld, positions 2357-2393]
ACCCTATCTCGGTCTATTCTTTTGATTTATAAGGGATTTTGCCGATTTCGGCCTATTGGTTAAAAAATGA
GCTGATTTAACAAAAATTTAACGCGAATTTTAACAAAATATTAACGCTTACAATTTAGGTGGCACTTTTC
GGGGAAATGTGCGCGGAACCCCTATTTGTTTATTTTTCTAAATACATTCAAATATGTATCCGCTCATGAG
ACAATAACCCTGATAAATGCTTCAATAATATTGAAAAAGGAAGAGTATGAGTATTCAACATTTCCGTGTC
GCCCTTATTCCCTTTTTTGCGGCATTTTGCCTTCCTGTTTTTGCTCACCCAGAAACGCTGGTGAAAGTAA
AAGATGCTGAAGATCAGTTGGGTGCACGAGTGGGTTACATCGAACTGGATCTCAACAGCGGTAAGATCCT
TGAGAGTTTTCGCCCCGAAGAACGTTTTCCAATGATGAGCACTTTTAAAGTTCTGCTATGTGGCGCGGTA
TTATCCCGTATTGACGCCGGGCAAGAGCAACTCGGTCGCCGCATACACTATTCTCAGAATGACTTGGTTG
AGTACTCACCAGTCACAGAAAAGCATCTTACGGATGGCATGACAGTAAGAGAATTATGCAGTGCTGCCAT
AACCATGAGTGATAACACTGCGGCCAACTTACTTCTGACAACGATCGGAGGACCGAAGGAGCTAACCGCT
TTTTTGCACAACATGGGGGATCATGTAACTCGCCTTGATCGTTGGGAACCGGAGCTGAATGAAGCCATAC
CAAACGACGAGCGTGACACCACGATGCCTGTAGCAATGGCAACAACGTTGCGCAAACTATTAACTGGCGA
ACTACTTACTCTAGCTTCCCGGCAACAATTAATAGACTGGATGGAGGCGGATAAAGTTGCAGGACCACTT
CTGCGCTCGGCCCTTCCGGCTGGCTGGTTTATTGCTGATAAATCTGGAGCCGGTGAGCGTGGGTCTCGCG
GTATCATTGCAGCACTGGGGCCAGATGGTAAGCCCTCCCGTATCGTAGTTATCTACACGACGGGGAGTCA
GGCAACTATGGATGAACGAAATAGACAGATCGCTGAGATAGGTGCCTCACTGATTAAGCATTGGTAACTG
TCAGACCAAGTTTACTCATATATACTTTAGATTGATTTAAAACTTCATTTTTAATTTAAAAGGATCTAGG
TGAAGATCCTTTTTGATAATCTCATGACCAAAATCCCTTAACGTGAGTTTTCGTTCCACTGAGCGTCAGA
CCCCGTAGAAAAGATCAAAGGATCTTCTTGAGATCCTTTTTTTCTGCGCGTAATCTGCTGCTTGCAAACA
AAAAAACCACCGCTACCAGCGGTGGTTTGTTTGCCGGATCAAGAGCTACCAACTCTTTTTCCGAAGGTAA
CTGGCTTCAGCAGAGCGCAGATACCAAATACTGTTCTTCTAGTGTAGCCGTAGTTAGGCCACCACTTCAA
GAACTCTGTAGCACCGCCTACATACCTCGCTCTGCTAATCCTGTTACCAGTGGCTGCTGCCAGTGGCGAT
AAGTCGTGTCTTACCGGGTTGGACTCAAGACGATAGTTACCGGATAAGGCGCAGCGGTCGGGCTGAACGG
GGGGTTCGTGCACACAGCCCAGCTTGGAGCGAACGACCTACACCGAACTGAGATACCTACAGCGTGAGCT
ATGAGAAAGCGCCACGCTTCCCGAAGGGAGAAAGGCGGACAGGTATCCGGTAAGCGGCAGGGTCGGAACA
GGAGAGCGCACGAGGGAGCTTCCAGGGGGAAACGCCTGGTATCTTTATAGTCCTGTCGGGTTTCGCCACC
TCTGACTTGAGCGTCGATTTTTGTGATGCTCGTCAGGGGGGCGGAGCCTATGGAAAAACGCCAGCAACGC
GGCCTTTTTACGGTTCCTGGCCTTTTGCTGGCCTTTTGCTCACATGTTCTTTCCTGCGTTATCCCCTGAT
TCTGTGGATAACCGTATTACCGCCTTTGAGTGAGCTGATACCGCTCGCCGCAGCCGAACGACCGAGCGCA
GCGAGTCAGTGAGCGAGGAAGCGGAAGAGCGCCCAATACGCAAACCGCCTCTCCCCGCGCGTTGGCCGAT
TCATTAATGCAGCTGGCACGACAGGTTTCCCGACTGGAAAGCGGGCAGTGAGCGCAACGCAATTAATGTG
AGTTAGCTCACTCATTAGGCACCCCAGGCTTTACACTTTATGCTTCCGGCTCGTATGTTGTGTGGAATTG
TGAGCGGATAACAATTTCACACAGGAAACAGCTATGACCATGATTACGCCAAGCGCGCAATTAACCCTCA
CTAAAGGGAACAAAAGCTGGAGCTGCAAGCTTAATGTAGTCTTATGCAATACTCTTGTAGTCTTGCAACA
TGGTAACGATGAGTTAGCAACATGCCTTACAAGGAGAGAAAAAGCACCGTGCATGCCGATTGGTGGAAGT
AAGGTGGTACGATCGTGCCTTATTAGGAAGGCAACAGACGGGTCTGACATGGATTGGACGAACCACTGAA
TTGCCGCATTGCAGAGATATTGTATTTAAGTGCCTAGCTCGATACATAAACGGGTCTCTCTGGTTAGACC
AGATCTGAGCCTGGGAGCTCTCTGGCTAACTAGGGAACCCACTGCTTAAGCCTCAATAAAGCTTGCCTTG
AGTGCTTCAAGTAGTGTGTGCCCGTCTGTTGTGTGACTCTGGTAACTAGAGATCCCTCAGACCCTTTTAG
TCAGTGTGGAAAATCTCTAGCAGTGGCGCCCGAACAGGGACTTGAAAGCGAAAGGGAAACCAGAGGAGCT
CTCTCGACGCAGGACTCGGCTTGCTGAAGCGCGCACGGCAAGAGGCGAGGGGCGGCGACTGGTGAGTACG
CCAAAAATTTTGACTAGCGGAGGCTAGAAGGAGAGAGATGGGTGCGAGAGCGTCAGTATTAAGCGGGGGA
GAATTAGATCGCGATGGGAAAAAATTCGGTTAAGGCCAGGGGGAAAGAAAAAATATAAATTAAAACATAT
AGTATGGGCAAGCAGGGAGCTAGAACGATTCGCAGTTAATCCTGGCCTGTTAGAAACATCAGAAGGCTGT
AGACAAATACTGGGACAGCTACAACCATCCCTTCAGACAGGATCAGAAGAACTTAGATCATTATATAATA
CAGTAGCAACCCTCTATTGTGTGCATCAAAGGATAGAGATAAAAGACACCAAGGAAGCTTTAGACAAGAT
AGAGGAAGAGCAAAACAAAAGTAAGACCACCGCACAGCAAGCGGCCGCTGATCTTCAGACCTGGAGGAGG
AGATATGAGGGACAATTGGAGAAGTGAATTATATAAATATAAAGTAGTAAAAATTGAACCATTAGGAGTA
GCACCCACCAAGGCAAAGAGAAGAGTGGTGCAGAGAGAAAAAAGAGCAGTGGGAATAGGAGCTTTGTTCC
TTGGGTTCTTGGGAGCAGCAGGAAGCACTATGGGCGCAGCGTCAATGACGCTGACGGTACAGGCCAGACA
ATTATTGTCTGGTATAGTGCAGCAGCAGAACAATTTGCTGAGGGCTATTGAGGCGCAACAGCATCTGTTG
CAACTCACAGTCTGGGGCATCAAGCAGCTCCAGGCAAGAATCCTGGCTGTGGAAAGATACCTAAAGGATC
AACAGCTCCTGGGGATTTGGGGTTGCTCTGGAAAACTCATTTGCACCACTGCTGTGCCTTGGAATGCTAG
TTGGAGTAATAAATCTCTGGAACAGATTTGGAATCACACGACCTGGATGGAGTGGGACAGAGAAATTAAC
AATTACACAAGCTTAATACACTCCTTAATTGAAGAATCGCAAAACCAGCAAGAAAAGAATGAACAAGAAT
TATTGGAATTAGATAAATGGGCAAGTTTGTGGAATTGGTTTAACATAACAAATTGGCTGTGGTATATAAA
ATTATTCATAATGATAGTAGGAGGCTTGGTAGGTTTAAGAATAGTTTTTGCTGTACTTTCTATAGTGAAT
AGAGTTAGGCAGGGATATTCACCATTATCGTTTCAGACCCACCTCCCAACCCCGAGGGGACCCGACAGGC
CCGAAGGAATAGAAGAAGAAGGTGGAGAGAGAGACAGAGACAGATCCATTCGATTAGTGAACGGATCTCG
ACGGTATCGATCACGAGACTAGCCTCGAGCGGCCGCCCCCTTCACCGAGGGCCTATTTCCCATGATTCCT
TCATATTTGCATATACGATACAAGGCTGTTAGAGAGATAATTGGAATTAATTTGACTGTAAACACAAAGA
TATTAGTACAAAATACGTGACGTAGAAAGTAATAATTTCTTGGGTAGTTTGCAGTTTTAAAATTATGTTT
TAAAATGGACTATCATATGCTTACCGTAACTTGAAAGTATTTCGATTTCTTGGCTTTATATATCTTGTGG
AAAGGACGAAACACCGGTCCAGAAGTTACGTCAGTGTTCTCGAGAACACTGACGTAACTTCTGGATTTTT
AATTCTCGACCTCGAGACAAATGGCAGTATTCATCCACAATTTTAAAAGAAAAGGGGGGATTGGGGGGTA
CAGTGCAGGGGAAAGAATAGTAGACATAATAGCAACAGACATACAAACTAAAGAATTACAAAAACAAATT
ACAAAAATTCAAAATTTTCGGGTTTATTACAGGGACAGCAGAGATCCACTTTGGCCGCGGCTCGAGGGGG
Features (pLannotate 1.2.2; 25 found; start..end, strand, type, name):
    529..1128    +  CDS            PuroR: puromycin N-acetyltransferase; pac from Streptomyces alboniger; confers resistance to puromycin
   1171..1254    +  CDS            nef (fragment): NEF_HV1Z2 - Experimental evidence at protein level: Swiss-Prot protein existence level 1. Extracellular Nef protein targets CD4(+) T-lymphocytes for apoptosis by interacting with CXCR4 surface receptors. From Human immunodeficiency virus type 1 group M subtype D (isolate Z2/CDC-Z34) (HIV-1).
   1256..1489    +  LTR            3' LTR (ΔU3): self-inactivating 3' long terminal repeat (LTR) from HIV-1
   1561..1682    +  polyA_signal   SV40 poly(A) signal: SV40 polyadenylation signal
   1722..1857    +  rep_origin     SV40 ori: SV40 origin of replication
   1878..1896    -  promoter       T7 promoter: promoter for bacteriophage T7 RNA polymerase
   1904..2059    +  CDS            lacZα (fragment): LacZα fragment of β-galactosidase; lacZ fragment
   2064..2492    +  rep_origin     f1 ori (sequence partly withheld): f1 bacteriophage origin of replication; arrow indicates direction of (+) strand synthesis
   2545..2649    +  promoter       AmpR promoter: bla
   2650..3510    +  CDS            AmpR: β-lactamase; bla; confers resistance to ampicillin, carbenicillin, and related antibiotics
   3681..4269    +  rep_origin     ori: high-copy-number ColE1/pMB1/pBR322/pUC origin of replication
   4452..4544    +  CDS            lacI (fragment): lac repressor; lacI; The lac repressor binds to the lac operator to inhibit transcription in E. coli. This inhibition can be relieved by adding lactose or isopropyl-β-D-thiogalactopyranoside (IPTG).
   4557..4578    +  protein_bind   CAP binding site: CAP binding activates transcription in the presence of cAMP. E. coli catabolite activator protein
   4593..4623    +  promoter       lac promoter: promoter for the E. coli lac operon
   4631..4647    +  protein_bind   lac operator: The lac repressor binds to the lac operator to inhibit transcription in E. coli. This inhibition can be relieved by adding lactose or isopropyl-β-D-thiogalactopyranoside (IPTG). lac repressor encoded by lacI
   4692..4710    +  promoter       T3 promoter: promoter for bacteriophage T3 RNA polymerase
   4738..4964    +  promoter       RSV promoter: Rous sarcoma virus enhancer/promoter
   4965..5145    +  LTR            5' LTR (truncated): truncated 5' long terminal repeat (LTR) from HIV-1
   5192..5317    +  misc_feature   HIV-1 Ψ: packaging signal of human immunodeficiency virus type 1
   5301..5664    +  CDS            HIV-1 gag (fragment): gag protein from human immunodeficiency virus 1; gag
   5810..6043    +  misc_feature   RRE: The Rev response element (RRE) of HIV-1 allows for Rev-dependent mRNA export from the nucleus to the cytoplasm.
   6420..6520    +  CDS            Rev (fragment): human immunodeficiency virus 1 (HIV-1) Rev protein; rev; enhances nuclear export of unspliced and incompletely spliced viral mRNAs
   6570..6810    +  promoter       U6 promoter: RNA polymerase III promoter for human U6 snRNA
   6914..7031    +  misc_feature   cPPT/CTS: central polypurine tract and central termination sequence of HIV-1
   7080..507     +  promoter       hPGK promoter (across the origin): human phosphoglycerate kinase 1 promoter
