[The description below was written by a language model from this plasmid's Addgene catalogue record and pLannotate feature annotations shown in this document.]
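Description:
pLKO.1-PPP2R5C-2 is a lentiviral shRNA vector built on the pLKO.1 backbone for knockdown of human PPP2R5C, which encodes B56γ, a regulatory subunit of protein phosphatase 2A. In bacteria the roughly 7.1 kb plasmid replicates from a high-copy ColE1/pUC-type origin and is selected through the β-lactamase (AmpR) gene. An f1 origin, an SV40 origin and remnants of a lac/lacZα cloning region flanked by T7 and T3 promoters are also annotated in the backbone.

The transfer cassette has a third-generation, self-inactivating layout. An RSV enhancer/promoter fused to a truncated HIV-1 5' LTR drives production of the genomic RNA in packaging cells. It is followed by the Ψ packaging signal with an adjoining gag fragment, the Rev response element for Rev-dependent nuclear export, and a cPPT/CTS element. A ΔU3 3' LTR with a downstream SV40 polyadenylation signal closes the viral unit, so the integrated provirus lacks LTR promoter activity.

Within this unit, the human U6 RNA polymerase III promoter transcribes the short hairpin, which was cloned between the AgeI and EcoRI sites immediately downstream of U6. The hairpin itself is not annotated as a separate feature. The catalogue's promoter field lists "Age1", which is a cloning site rather than a promoter, and the feature table points to U6 as the driving element. A separate human PGK promoter expresses puromycin N-acetyltransferase, allowing selection of transduced mammalian cells.

The construct is intended for stable suppression of B56γ, and the "-2" in the name suggests it is one of several hairpins against this gene. It was deposited in connection with work on PP2A complexes involved in cell transformation.
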