Addgene plasmid #179356: pLKO.1-PPP2R5C-2
Purpose: shRNA suppression
Depositing lab: William Hahn. Depositing organization: Dana-Farber Cancer Institute. Publication: Identification of PP2A complexes and pathways involved in cell transformation. Sablina AA, Hector M, Colpaert N, Hahn WC. Cancer Res. 2010 Dec 15;70(24):10474-84. doi: 10.1158/0008-5472.CAN-10-2855. PubMed 21159657.
Backbone
  Vector backbone: pLKO.1
  Vector type: Mammalian Expression, Lentiviral
Growth in bacteria
  Bacterial resistance: Ampicillin, 100 μg/mL
  Growth temperature: 37°C
  Growth strain: NEB Stable
  Copy number: Unknown
Gene/Insert
  Gene/Insert name: B56γ
  gRNA/shRNA sequence: TCCAGAAGTTACGTCAGTGTT
  Species: H. sapiens (human)
  Promoter: Age1
  Cloning method: Restriction Enzyme; 5′ cloning site Age1 (unknown if destroyed); 3′ cloning site EcoR1 (unknown if destroyed)
  Sequencing primers: 5′ LKO.1
Terms and licenses: Academic/Nonprofit Terms; Industry Terms: Not Available to Industry
How to cite: pLKO.1-PPP2R5C-2 was a gift from William Hahn (Addgene plasmid # 179356 ; http://n2t.net/addgene:179356 ; RRID:Addgene_179356)
